>Addgene plasmid #218274 | pIRHD-TetR-GAL80-Rho1-GAL4 | addgene full sequence | sequence record 433660 | Addgene NGS Result
GTATTAATCACATGTATATCGCGGCCGCACTTTGTTATGTAGAGTTTTTTTAGCTACCTATATTCCACCA
TAACATCAATCATGCGGTTGCTGGTGTATTTACCAATAATGTTTAATGTATATATATATATATATATGGG
GCCGTATACTTACATATAGTAGATGTCAAGCGTAGGCGCTTCCCCTGCCGGCTGTGAGGGCGCCATAACC
AAGGTATCTATAGACCGCCAATCAGCAAACTACCTCCGTACATTCATGTTGCACCCACACATTTATACAC
CCAGACCGCGACAAATTACCCATAAGGTTGTTTGTGACGGCGTCGTACAAGAGAACGTGGGAACTTTTTA
GGCTCACCAAAAAAGAAAGAAAAAATACGAGTTGCTGACAGAAGCCTCAAGAAAAAAAAAATTCTTCTTC
GACTATGCTGGAGGCAGAGATGATCGAGCCGGTAGTTAACTATATATAGCTAAATTGGTTCCATCACCTT
CTTTTCTGGTGTCGCTCCTTCTAGTGCTATTTCTGGCTTTTCCTATTTTTTTTTTTCCATTTTTCTTTCT
CTCTTTCTAATATATAAATTCTCTTGCATTTTCTATTTTTCTCTCTATCTATTCTACTTGTTTATTCCCT
TCAAGGTTTTTTTTTAAGGAGTACTTGTTTTTAGAATATACGGTCAACGAACTATAATTAACTAAACATG
GCTACCGAATTGAGAAGAAAGTTGGTTATAGTTGGTGATGGTGCTAGAGGTAAGACTTGTTTGTTGATCG
TTTTCTCCAAGGGTACTTTCCCAGAAGTTTACGTTCCAACCGTTTTTGAAAACTACGTTGCCGATGTTGA
AGTTGATGGTAGACATGTTGAATTGGCTTTGTGGGATACTGCTGGTCAAGAAGATTACGATAGACTAAGA
CCATTGTCTTACCCAGATTCTCACGTTATTTTGATTTGCTTCGCTGTTGATTCTCCAGACTCTTTGGATA
ACGTTCAAGAAAAGTGGATCTCCGAAGTCTTGCATTTCTGTTCTTCATTGCCAATTTTGTTGGTTGCTTG
CAAGGCTGATTTGAGAAACGATCCAAAGATCATCGAAGAGTTGTCCAAGACTAATCAACATCCAGTTACT
ACCGAAGAAGGTCAAGCTGTTGCTCAAAAAATTGGTGCCTACAAATACTTGGAATGCTCTGCTAAAACTA
ACGAAGGTGTCAGAGAAGTTTTCGAATCTGCTACTAGAGCTGCTATGTTGAAACATAAGCCAAAGGTTAA
GCCATCCTCCGGTACTAAGAAAAAGAAGAGATGCATTCTACTAGGTTCTGGTAAGCTACTGTCTTCTATC
GAACAAGCATGCGATATTTGCCGACTTAAAAAGCTCAAGTGCTCCAAAGAAAAACCGAAGTGCGCCAAGT
GTCTGAAGAACAACTGGGAGTGTCGCTACTCTCCCAAAACCAAAAGGTCTCCGCTGACTAGGGCACATCT
GACAGAAGTGGAATCAAGGCTAGAAAGACTGGAACAGCTATTTCTACTGATTTTTCCTCGAGAAGACCTT
GACATGATTTTGAAAATGGATTCTTTACAGGATATAAAAGCATTGTTAACAGGATTATTTGTACAAGATA
ATGTGAATAAAGATGCCGTCACAGATAGATTGGCTTCAGTGGAGACTGATATGCCTCTAACATTGAGACA
GCATAGAATAAGTGCGACATCATCATCGGAAGAGAGTAGTAACAAAGGTCAAAGACAGTTGACTGTATCG
ATTGACTCGGCAGCTCATCATGATAACTCCACAATTCCGTTGGATTTTATGCCCAGGGATGCTCTTCATG
GATTTGATTGGTCTGAAGAGGATGACATGTCGGATGGCTTGCCCTTCCTGAAAACGGACCCCAACAATAA
TGGGTTCTTTGGCGACGGTTCTCTCTTATGTATTCTTCGATCTATTGGCTTTAAACCGGAAAATTACACG
AACTCTAACGTTAACAGGCTCCCGACCATGATTACGGATAGATACACGTTGGCTTCTAGATCCACAACAT
CCCGTTTACTTCAAAGTTATCTCAATAATTTTCACCCCTACTGCCCTATCGTGCACTCACCGACGCTAAT
GATGTTGTATAATAACCAGATTGAAATCGCGTCGAAGGATCAATGGCAAATCCTTTTTAACTGCATATTA
GCCATTGGAGCCTGGTGTATAGAGGGGGAATCTACTGATATAGATGTTTTTTACTATCAAAATGCTAAAT
CTCATTTGACGAGCAAGGTCTTCGAGTCAGGTTCCATAATTTTGGTGACAGCCCTACATCTTCTGTCGCG
ATATACACAGTGGAGGCAGAAAACAAATACTAGCTATAATTTTCACAGCTTTTCCATAAGAATGGCCATA
TCATTGGGCTTGAATAGGGACCTCCCCTCGTCCTTCAGTGATAGCAGCATTCTGGAACAAAGACGCCGAA
TTTGGTGGTCTGTCTACTCTTGGGAGATCCAATTGTCCCTGCTTTATGGTCGATCCATCCAGCTTTCTCA
GAATACAATCTCCTTCCCTTCTTCTGTCGACGATGTGCAGCGTACCACAACAGGTCCCACCATATATCAT
GGCATCATTGAAACAGCAAGGCTCTTACAAGTTTTCACAAAAATCTATGAACTAGACAAAACAGTAACTG
CAGAAAAAAGTCCTATATGTGCAAAAAAATGCTTGATGATTTGTAATGAGATTGAGGAGGTTTCGAGACA
GGCACCAAAGTTTTTACAAATGGATATTTCCACCACCGCTCTAACCAATTTGTTGAAGGAACACCCTTGG
CTATCCTTTACAAGATTCGAACTGAAGTGGAAACAGTTGTCTCTTATCATTTATGTATTAAGAGATTTTT
TCACTAATTTTACCCAGAAAAAGTCACAACTAGAACAGGATCAAAATGATCATCAAAGTTATGAAGTTAA
ACGATGCTCCATCATGTTAAGCGATGCAGCACAAAGAACTGTTATGTCTGTAAGTAGCTATATGGACAAT
CATAATGTCACCCCATATTTTGCCTGGAATTGTTCTTATTACTTGTTCAATGCAGTCCTAGTACCCATAA
AGACTCTACTCTCAAACTCAAAATCGAATGCTGAGAATAACGAGACCGCACAATTATTACAACAAATTAA
CACTGTTCTGATGCTATTAAAAAAACTGGCCACTTTTAAAATCCAGACTTGTGAAAAATACATTCAAGTA
CTGGAAGAGGTATGTGCGCCGTTTCTGTTATCACAGTGTGCAATCCCATTACCGCATATCAGTTATAACA
ATAGTAATGGTAGCGCCATTAAAAATATTGTCGGTTCTGCAACTATCGCCCAATACCCTACTCTTCCGGA
GGAAAATGTCAACAATATCAGTGTTAAATATGTTTCTCCTGGCTCAGTAGGGCCTTCACCTGTGCCATTG
AAATCAGGAGCAAGTTTCAGTGATCTAGTCAAGCTGTTATCTAACCGTCCACCCTCTCGTAACTCTCCAG
TGACAATACCAAGAAGCACACCTTCGCATCGCTCAGTCACGCCTTTTCTAGGGCAACAGCAACAGCTGCA
ATCATTAGTGCCACTGACCCCGTCTGCTTTGTTTGGTGGCGCCAATTTTAATCAAAGTGGGAATATTGCT
GATAGCTCATTGTCCTTCACTTTCACTAACAGTAGCAACGGTCCGAACCTCATAACAACTCAAACAAATT
CTCAAGCGCTTTCACAACCAATTGCCTCCTCTAACGTTCATGATAACTTCATGAATAATGAAATCACGGC
TAGTAAAATTGATGATGGTAATAATTCAAAACCACTGTCACCTGGTTGGACGGACCAAACTGCGTATAAC
GCGTTTGGAATCACTACAGGGATGTTTAATACCACTACAATGGATGATGTATATAACTATCTATTCGATG
ATGAAGATACCCCACCAAACCCAAAAAAAGAGTAAAATGAATCGTAGATACTGAAAAACCCCGCAAGTTC
ACTTCAACTGTGCATCGTGCACCATCTCAATTTCTTTCATTTATACATCGTTTTGCCTTCTTTTATGTAA
CTATACTCCTCTAAGTTTCAATCTTGGCCATGTAACCTCTGATCTATAGAATTTTTTAAATGACTAGAAT
TAATGCCCATCTTTTTTTTGGACCTAAATTCTTCATGAAAATATATTACGAGGGCTTATTCAGAAGCTTC
GCTCATATAACGAAAAAAAAGGGTTTGGATCGAACGTAATTGAGATTGATTAGTTAATACTCAAAATAAA
ACAGCTCCTACCACCAGTGTAAAGTAGAACGTTAATAGAGCAATGTCTTCAGACAAATCTATTGAGAAAA
ATACAGATACGATCGCCTCTGAAGTTCACGAAGGTGATAATCATTCGAATAATTTGGGTTCAATGGAGGA
AGAGGAGCTCCAGAAAGCGACCACCCAACTTTGGCTGATAATAGCGTATAAACAATGCATACTTTGTACG
TTCAAAATACAATGCAGTAGATATATTTATGCATATTACATATAATACATATCACATAGGAAGCAACAGG
CGCGTTGGACTTTTAATTTTCGAGGACCGCGAATCCTTACATCACACCCAATCCCCCACAAGTGATCCCC
CACACACCATAGCTTCAAAATGTTTCTACTCCTTTTTTACTCTTCCAGATTTTCTCGGACTCCGCGCATC
GCCGTACCACTTCAAAACACCCAAGCACAGCATACTAAATTTCCCCTCTTTCTTCCTCTAGGGTGTCGTT
AATTACCCGTACTAAAGGTTTGGAAAAGAAAAAAGAGACCGCCTCGTTTCTTTTTCTTCGTCGAAAAAGG
CAATAAAAATTTTTATCACGTTCTACCTGAATCTAAGATTGGGCCCTAACTCTATCATTGATAGAGTAAT
TGGTATCCCTATCAGTGATAGAGATAAGCGGGGGCGGTATCCCTATCAGTGATAGAGAGGGCTTAACTCT
ATCATTGATAGAGTGCCGGCAATCCTCGAGCAGATTCTTTTTCTTGAAAATTTTTTTTTTTGATTTTTTT
CTCTTTCGATGACCTCCCATTGATATTTAAGTTAATAAACGGTCTTCAATTTCTCAAGTTTCAGTTTCAT
TTTTCTTGTTCTATTACAACTTTTTTTACTTCTTGCTCATTAGAAAGAAAGCATAGCAATCTAATCTAAG
TTTTAATTACAAAACTAGTAAAATGGACTACAACAAGAGATCTTCGGTCTCAACCGTGCCTAATGCAGCT
CCCATAAGAGTCGGATTCGTCGGTCTCAACGCAGCCAAAGGATGGGCAATCAAGACACATTACCCCGCCA
TACTGCAACTATCGTCACAATTTCAAATCACTGCCTTATACAGTCCAAAAATTGAGACTTCTATTGCCAC
CATCCAGCGTCTAAAATTGAGTAATGCCACTGCTTTTCCCACTTTAGAGTCATTTGCATCATCTTCCACT
ATAGATATGATAGTGATAGCTATCCAAGTGGCCAGTCATTATGACGTTGTTATGCCTCTCTTGGAATTCT
CCAAAAATAATCCGAACCTCAAGTATCTTTTCGTAGAATGGGCCCTTGCATGTTCACTAGATCAAGCCGA
ATCCATTTATAAGGCTGCTGCTGAACGTGGGGTTCAAACCATCATCTCTTTACAAGGTCGTAAATCACCA
TATATTTTGAGAGCAAAAGAATTAATATCTCAAGGCTATATCGGCGACATTAATTCTATCGAGATTGCTG
GAAATGGCGGTTGGTACGGCTACGAAAGGCCTGTTAAATCACCAAAATACATCTATGAAATCGGGAACGG
TGTAGATCTGGTAACCACAACATTTGGTCACACAATCGATATTTTACAATACATGACAAGTTCGTACTTT
TCCAGGATAAATGCAATGGTTTAAACGCATGCAAGCTTGGCGTAATCATGGTCATAGCTGTTTCCTGTGT
GAAATTGTTATCCGCTCACAATTCCACACAACATACGAGCCGGAAGCATAAAGTGTAAAGCCTGGGGTGC
CTAATGAGTGAGCTAACTCACATTAATTGCGTTGCGCTCACTGCCCGCTTTCCAGTCGGGAAACCTGTCG
TGCCAGCTGCATTAATGAATCGGCCAACGCGCGGGGAGAGGCGGTTTGCGTATTGGGCGCTCTTCCGCTT
CCTCGCTCACTGACTCGCTGCGCTCGGTCGTTCGGCTGCGGCGAGCGGTATCAGCTCACTCAAAGGCGGT
AATACGGTTATCCACAGAATCAGGGGATAACGCAGGAAAGAACATGTGAGCAAAAGGCCAGCAAAAGGCC
AGGAACCGTAAAAAGGCCGCGTTGCTGGCGTTTTTCCATAGGCTCCGCCCCCCTGACGAGCATCACAAAA
ATCGACGCTCAAGTCAGAGGTGGCGAAACCCGACAGGACTATAAAGATACCAGGCGTTTCCCCCTGGAAG
CTCCCTCGTGCGCTCTCCTGTTCCGACCCTGCCGCTTACCGGATACCTGTCCGCCTTTCTCCCTTCGGGA
AGCGTGGCGCTTTCTCATAGCTCACGCTGTAGGTATCTCAGTTCGGTGTAGGTCGTTCGCTCCAAGCTGG
GCTGTGTGCACGAACCCCCCGTTCAGCCCGACCGCTGCGCCTTATCCGGTAACTATCGTCTTGAGTCCAA
CCCGGTAAGACACGACTTATCGCCACTGGCAGCAGCCACTGGTAACAGGATTAGCAGAGCGAGGTATGTA
GGCGGTGCTACAGAGTTCTTGAAGTGGTGGCCTAACTACGGCTACACTAGAAGAACAGTATTTGGTATCT
GCGCTCTGCTGAAGCCAGTTACCTTCGGAAAAAGAGTTGGTAGCTCTTGATCCGGCAAACAAACCACCGC
TGGTAGCGGTGGTTTTTTTGTTTGCAAGCAGCAGATTACGCGCAGAAAAAAAGGATCTCAAGAAGATCCT
TTGATCTTTTCTACGGGGTCTGACGCTCAGTGGAACGAAAACTCACGTTAAGGGATTTTGGTCATGAGAT
TATCAAAAAGGATCTTCACCTAGATCCTTTTAAATTAAAAATGAAGTTTTAAATCAATCTAAAGTATATA
TGAGTAAACTTGGTCTGACAGTTACCAATGCTTAATCAGTGAGGCACCTATCTCAGCGATCTGTCTATTT
CGTTCATCCATAGTTGCCTGACTCCCCGTCGTGTAGATAACTACGATACGGGAGGGCTTACCATCTGGCC
CCAGTGCTGCAATGATACCGCGAGACCCACGCTCACCGGCTCCAGATTTATCAGCAATAAACCAGCCAGC
CGGAAGGGCCGAGCGCAGAAGTGGTCCTGCAACTTTATCCGCCTCCATCCAGTCTATTAATTGTTGCCGG
GAAGCTAGAGTAAGTAGTTCGCCAGTTAATAGTTTGCGCAACGTTGTTGCCATTGCTACAGGCATCGTGG
TGTCACGCTCGTCGTTTGGTATGGCTTCATTCAGCTCCGGTTCCCAACGATCAAGGCGAGTTACATGATC
CCCCATGTTGTGCAAAAAAGCGGTTAGCTCCTTCGGTCCTCCGATCGTTGTCAGAAGTAAGTTGGCCGCA
GTGTTATCACTCATGGTTATGGCAGCACTGCATAATTCTCTTACTGTCATGCCATCCGTAAGATGCTTTT
CTGTGACTGGTGAGTACTCAACCAAGTCATTCTGAGAATAGTGTATGCGGCGACCGAGTTGCTCTTGCCC
GGCGTCAATACGGGATAATACCGCGCCACATAGCAGAACTTTAAAAGTGCTCATCATTGGAAAACGTTCT
TCGGGGCGAAAACTCTCAAGGATCTTACCGCTGTTGAGATCCAGTTCGATGTAACCCACTCGTGCACCCA
ACTGATCTTCAGCATCTTTTACTTTCACCAGCGTTTCTGGGTGAGCAAAAACAGGAAGGCAAAATGCCGC
AAAAAAGGGAATAAGGGCGACACGGAAATGTTGAATACTCATACTCTTCCTTTTTCAATATTATTGAAGC
ATTTATCAGGGTTATTGTCTCATGAGCGGATACATATTTGAATGTATTTAGAAAAATAAACAAATAGGGG
TTCCGCGCACATTTCCCCGAAAAGTGCCACCTGACGTCTAAGAAACCATTATTATCATGACATTAACCTA
TAAAAATAGGCGTATCACGAGGCCCTTTCGTCTCGCGCGTTTCGGTGATGACGGTGAAAACCTCTGACAC
ATGCAGCTCCCGGAGACGGTCACAGCTTGTCTGTAAGCGGATGCCGGGAGCAGACAAGCCCGTCAGGGCG
CGTCAGCGGGTGTTGGCGGGTGTCGGGGCTGGCTTAACTATGCGGCATCAGAGCAGATTGTACTGAGAGT
GCACCATATGCGGTGTGAAATACCGCACAGATGCGTAAGGAGAAAATACCGCATCAGGCGCCATTCGCCA
TTCAGGCTGCGCAACTGTTGGGAAGGGCGATCGGTGCGGGCCTCTTCGCTATTACGCCAGCTGGCGAAAG
GGGGATGTGCTGCAAGGCGATTAAGTTGGGTAACGCCAGGGTTTTCCCAGTCACGACGTTGTAAAACGAC
GGCCAGTGAATTCGTTTAAACCAACCTAAAGGTATTAACTTCTTCACTATAAGAAAATCACACGAGCGCC
CGGACGATGTCTCTGTTTAAATGGCGCAAGTTTTCCGCTTTGTAATATATATTTATACCCCTTTCTTCTC
TCCCCTGCAATATAATAGTTTAATTCTAATATTAATAATATCCTATATTTTCTTCATTTACCGGCGCACT
CTCGCCCGAACGACCTCAAAATGTCTGCTACATTCATAATAACCAAAAGCTCATAACAGGGTAATGAACC
TGAATATATATACATCATTAATTCCATGGGTTTAGCTTGCCTCGTCCCCGCCGGGTCACCCGGCCAGCGA
CATGGAGGCCCAGAATACCCTCCTTGACAGTCTTGACGTGCGCAGCTCAGGGGCATGATGTGACTGTCGC
CCGTACATTTAGCCCATACATCCCCATGTATAATCATTTGCATCCATACATTTTGATGGCCGCACGGCGC
GAAGCAAAAATTACGGCTCCTCGCTGCAGACCTGCGAGCAGGGAAACGCTCCCCTCACAGACGCGTTGAA
TTGTCCCCACGCCGCGCCCCTGTAGAGAAATATAAAAGGTTAGGATTTGCCACTGAGGTTCTTCTTTCAT
ATACTTCCTTTTAAAATCTTGCTAGGATACAGTTCTCACATCACATCCGAACATAAACAACCATGGGTAA
GGAAAAGACTCACGTTTCGAGGCCGCGATTAAATTCCAACATGGATGCTGATTTATATGGGTATAAATGG
GCTCGCGATAATGTCGGGCAATCAGGTGCGACAATCTATCGATTGTATGGGAAGCCCGATGCGCCAGAGT
TGTTTCTGAAACATGGCAAAGGTAGCGTTGCCAATGATGTTACAGATGAGATGGTCAGACTAAACTGGCT
GACGGAATTTATGCCTCTTCCGACCATCAAGCATTTTATCCGTACTCCTGATGATGCATGGTTACTCACC
ACTGCGATCCCCGGCAAAACAGCATTCCAGGTATTAGAAGAATATCCTGATTCAGGTGAAAATATTGTTG
ATGCGCTGGCAGTGTTCCTGCGCCGGTTGCATTCGATTCCTGTTTGTAATTGTCCTTTTAACAGCGATCG
CGTATTTCGTCTCGCTCAGGCGCAATCACGAATGAATAACGGTTTGGTTGATGCGAGTGATTTTGATGAC
GAGCGTAATGGCTGGCCTGTTGAACAAGTCTGGAAAGAAATGCATAAGCTTTTGCCATTCTCACCGGATT
CAGTCGTCACTCATGGTGATTTCTCACTTGATAACCTTATTTTTGACGAGGGGAAATTAATAGGTTGTAT
TGATGTTGGACGAGTCGGAATCGCAGACCGATACCAGGATCTTGCCATCCTATGGAACTGCCTCGGTGAG
TTTTCTCCTTCATTACAGAAACGGCTTTTTCAAAAATATGGTATTGATAATCCTGATATGAATAAATTGC
AGTTTCATTTGATGCTCGATGAGTTTTTCTAATCAGTACTGACAATAAAAAGATTCTTGTTTTCAAGAAC
TTGTCATTTGTATAGTTTTTTTATATTGTAGTTGTTCTATTTTAATCAAATGTTAGCGTGATTTATATTT
TTTTTCGCCTCGACATCATCTGCCCAGATGCGAAGTTAAGTGCGCAGAAAGTAATATCATGCGTCAATCG
TATGTGAATGCTGGTCGCTATACTGCTGTCGATTCGATACTAACGCCGCCATCCAGTGTCGAAAACTAGG
GATAACAGGGTAATGAACCTGAATATATATACATCATTAATTAATACAATGAAAAACAACACCAAGCTGC
CAAAAGCTGTATATTAAAGTTAAAGCTCCCTCATTTTTAGTAAGGACGCTTTCTTTTCCCACAAAAGGGA
CGAGGAAAAAAAGAAAAACCTGGAAATATAGTCACGTGACATGAATAAACAAGACCTAGGGCAATATGGA
AAAAGAAGCTAGGATAAAAATACATTTATGAGGGTTGTAAGGCAAAGTGGCTCAGCATTAAGTAGGGCTA
AAAAGAGTCGCAAATATACATCGTACCGAGTGATGAACGTGGTTTTGAACACCTTGTTCTCTTTTGTTCT
CGCTCCCTACATTCACTATATATTAGAAGAAATTTCACCTCAATGGACAACTCGAGAAATGAATACAGAA
ATATGTTTTTTAGCGAAATTTTCCTTTCTTCTTGTCTTCTTGTTTTATTTAAACTTCCAAGGCTTTAACT
CAGTGTCAAACATAACAACCTCCTCCTCCCCCACCTACGACAACAACCGCCACTCCGCGGATCATGCAGA
TTTTCGTCAAGACTTTGACCGGTAAAACCATAACATTGGAAGTTGAATCTTCCGATACCATCGACAACGT
TAAGTCGAAAATTCAAGACAAGGAAGGTATCCCTCCAGATCAACAAAGATTGATCTTTGCCGGTAAGCAG
CTAGAAGACGGTAGAACGCTGTCTGATTACAACATTCAGAAGGAGTCCACCTTACATCTTGTGCTAAGGC
TAAGAGGTGGTAGACATGGTTCTGGTATCATGGTTAGACCATTGAACTGTATCGTTGCTGTTTCTCAAAA
CATGGGTATTGGAAAGAATGGTGACTTGCCTTGGCCACCATTGAGAAATGAGTTTAAGTACTTCCAGAGA
ATGACCACCACTTCTTCAGTTGAAGGTAAACAAAACTTGGTCATCATGGGTAGAAAGACCTGGTTTTCTA
TTCCAGAAAAGAACAGGTTGTTGAAGGACAGAATCAACATCGTTTTGTCCAGGGAATTGAAAGAACCACC
AAGAGGTGCTCATTTCTTGGCAAAATCTTTGGATGATGCCTTGAGATTGATCGAACAACCAGAATTGGCT
TCCAAGGTTGATATGGTTTGGATTGTCGGTGGTTCATCTGTTTATCAAGAAGCCATGAATCAACCAGGTC
ATTTGAGGTTGTTCGTTACCAGAATCATGCAAGAGTTTGAGTCTGATACTTTCTTCCCTGAAATTGACTT
GGGCAAGTATAAGTTGTTGCCAGAATATCCAGGTGTCTTGTCTGAAGTTCAAGAAGAAAAGGGTATCAAG
TACAAGTTCGAAGTCTACGAAAAGAAGGATGGTGGGGGTGGTTCTTCCAGATTGGATAAGTCCAAGGTTA
TTAACTCTGCCTTGGAATTGTTGAACGAAGTTGGTATTGAAGGTTTGACCACTAGAAAGTTGGCTCAAAA
ATTGGGTGTTGAACAACCTACCTTGTACTGGCATGTTAAGAACAAAAGAGCTTTGTTGGACGCTTTGGCC
ATTGAAATGTTGGATAGACATCATACCCATTTCTGTCCATTGGAAGGTGAATCATGGCAAGATTTCTTGA
GAAACAACGCCAAGTCTTTCAGATGTGCTTTGTTGTCTCATAGAGATGGTGCTAAAGTTCACTTGGGTAC
TAGACCAACTGAAAAGCAATACGAAACTTTGGAAAACCAGTTGGCTTTCTTGTGTCAACAAGGTTTCTCT
TTAGAAAACGCCTTGTATGCTTTGTCTGCTGTTGGTCATTTTACCTTGGGTTGTGTTTTGGAAGATCAAG
AACATCAAGTCGCCAAAGAAGAAAGGGAAACTCCAACTACTGATTCTATGCCACCATTATTGAGACAAGC
CATTGAGTTGTTTGATCATCAAGGTGCTGAACCAGCTTTTTTGTTTGGTTTGGAATTGATCATCTGCGGT
TTGGAGAAACAGTTGAAATGTGAATCTGGCTCCTCTACCTCTACAACTGCTAAAAGAAAGAAGAGAAAGT
TGACTGCCAGCGTTTCGAATACGCAGAATAAGCTGAATGAGCTTCTCGATGCCATCAGACAGGAGTTTCT
CCAAGTCTCACAAGAGGCAAATACCTACCGTCTTCAAAACCAAAAGGATTACGATTTCAAAATGAACCAG
CAGCTGGCTGAGATGCAGCAGATAAGAAACACCGTCTACGAACTGGAGCTAACTCACAGGAAAATGAAGG
ACGCGTACGAAGAAGAGATCAAGCACTTGAAACTAGGGCTGGAGCAAAGAGACCATCAAATTGCATCTTT
GACCGTCCAGCAACAGCAGCAACAGCAACAGCAGCAACAGCAACAGCAGCAACAGGTCCAGCAGCATTTA
CAACAGCAACAACAGCAGCTAGCCGCTGCATCTGCATCTGTTCCAGTTGCGCAACAACCACCGGCTACTA
CTTCGGCCACCGCCACTCCAGCAGCAAACACAACTACTGGTTCGCCATCGGCCTTCCCAGTACAAGCTAG
CCGTCCTAATCTGGTTGGCTCACAGTTGCCTACCACCACTTTGCCTGTGGTGTCCTCAAACGCCCAACAA
CAACTACCACAACAGCAACTGCAACAGCAGCAACTTCAACAACAGCAACCACCTCCCCAGGTTTCCGTGG
CACCATTGAGTAACACAGCCATCAACGGATCTCCTACTTCTAAAGAGACCACTACTTTACCCTCTGTCAA
GGCACCTGAATCTACGTTGAAAGAAACTGAACCGGAAAATAATAATACCTCGAAGATAAATGACACCGGA
TCCGCCACCACGGCCACCACTACCACCGCAACTGAAACTGAAATCAAACCTAAGGAGGAAGACGCCACCC
CGGCTAGTTTGCACCAGGATCACTACTTAGTCCCTTATAATCAAAGAGCAAACCACTCTAAACCTATCCC
ACCTTTCCTTTTGGATCTAGATTCCCAGTCTGTTCCCGATGCTCTGAAGAAGCAAACAAATGATTATTAT
ATTTTATACAACCCGGCACTACCAAGAGAAATTGACGTTGAGTTACACAAATCTTTGGATCATACTTCAG
TTGTTTGTTGCGTGAAGTTCAGTAACGATGGTGAATACTTAGCCACAGGCTGCAACAAAACTACTCAAGT
GTATCGCGTTTCAGACGGTTCTCTGGTGGCCCGTTTATCTGACGATTCTGCTGCCAATAACCATCGAAAT
TCGATCACTGAAAATAACACCACCACGTCCACGGATAACAATACAATGACAACCACTACTACCACCACAA
TTACTACCACAGCGATGACTTCGGCAGCAGAATTGGCAAAAGATGTGGAAAACCTGAACACTTCGTCTTC
CCCATCATCCGACTTGTATATCCGTTCAGTGTGTTTTTCTCCAGATGGGAAATTTTTGGCAACAGGTGCT
GAAGACAGACTGATTAGAATTTGGGATATTGAAAATAGAAAGATTGTTATGATTCTTCAAGGCCACGAAC
AAGATATTTATTCATTGGACTACTTTCCCTCAGGTGACAAATTAGTCTCCGGTTCTGGTGACCGTACCGT
TCGTATTTGGGACTTACGTACAGGCCAGTGTTCATTGACTTTATCCATTGAAGATGGTGTTACCACCGTC
GCTGTATCACCAGGTGATGGTAAATACATCGCTGCTGGTTCTCTAGATCGTGCTGTGAGAGTTTGGGATT
CCGAGACCGGATTCTTGGTGGAAAGACTAGATTCGGAAAACGAATCCGGTACAGGCCACAAGGACTCTGT
TTATAGCGTTGTCTTCACGAGAGATGGACAAAGCGTTGTATCCGGCTCATTAGATAGATCTGTTAAGCTC
TGGAATTTGCAGAATGCAAACAACAAGAGCGATTCGAAAACTCCAAATTCCGGCACTTGTGAAGTTACGT
ATATCGGGCATAAAGACTTTGTATTGTCCGTGGCCACCACACAAAATGATGAGTACATCTTGTCCGGTTC
CAAAGATCGTGGTGTCCTGTTTTGGGATAAGAAATCCGGCAATCCGTTATTGATGTTGCAAGGTCATAGG
AATTCAGTTATATCTGTGGCTGTGGCAAACGGGTCTCCGCTGGGTCCAGAATATAACGTTTTTGCTACTG
GTAGCGGTGATTGTAAAGCAAGGATTTGGAAGTATAAAAAAATAGCGCCAAATTAACCTGCAGGATACCC
AGTTGAGAAGACGAGCTATTTTTCTCATGTTTCTTTTGTTTATTCACTTTTCTATACTTTTTCTTTTCTA
TTGAAATATATATTATATCTTATGTATGTTTTTTTGTATTATAAACAAGCAAATTTCGTCTTGCCATTTA
CCTTCT
Features (pLannotate 1.2.2; 28 found; start..end, strand, type, name):
    710..1303    +  CDS            RHO1 (fragment): RHO1_YEAST - Experimental evidence at protein level: Swiss-Prot protein existence level 1. Acts as a central regulator in the cell wall integrity signaling pathway, which is regulated by the cell cycle and in response to various types of cell wall stress. Integrates signals from different cell surface sensors, and activates a set of effectors, regulating processes including beta-glucan synthesis at the site of wall remodeling, gene expression related to cell wall biogenesis, organization of the actin cytoskeleton, and protein- and secretory vesicle-targeting to the growth site. Activates the p
   1313..3955    +  CDS            GAL4: GAL4 transcriptional activator; Saccharomyces cerevisiae GAL4
   3611..3955    +  CDS            GAL4 activation domain: activation domain of the GAL4 transcriptional activator; Saccharomyces cerevisiae GAL4 (truncated)
   4313..4414    +  CDS            GYP5 (fragment): GYP5_YEAST - Experimental evidence at protein level: Swiss-Prot protein existence level 1. GTPase-activating protein which accelerates the GTP hydrolysis rate of YPT1 and SEC4. Involved in ER to Golgi trafficking and polarized exocytosis. From Saccharomyces cerevisiae (strain ATCC 204508 / S288c) (Baker's yeast).
   4614..4852    +  promoter       TEF1 promoter (fragment): S. cerevisiae TEF1; promoter for EF-1α
   4879..4897    +  protein_bind   tet operator: bacterial operator O1 for the tetR and tetA genes tetracycline repressor TetR
   4905..4926    +  promoter       PLtetO-1 promoter (fragment): modified phage lambda PL promoter with tet operator sites (Lutz and Bujard, 1997)
   4939..4958    +  promoter       PLtetO-1 promoter (fragment): modified phage lambda PL promoter with tet operator sites (Lutz and Bujard, 1997)
   4966..4984    +  protein_bind   tet operator: bacterial operator O1 for the tetR and tetA genes tetracycline repressor TetR
   5005..5180    +  promoter       TEF1 promoter (fragment): S. cerevisiae TEF1; promoter for EF-1α
   5203..5902    +  CDS            GAL80 (fragment): transcriptional repressor that inhibits GAL4; Saccharomyces cerevisiae GAL80; GAL80 binds to and inhibits the transcriptional activation domain of GAL4.
   5953..5975    -  protein_bind   lac operator (fragment): The lac repressor binds to the lac operator to inhibit transcription in E. coli. This inhibition can be relieved by adding lactose or isopropyl-β-D-thiogalactopyranoside (IPTG). lac repressor encoded by lacI
   5979..6009    -  promoter       lac promoter: promoter for the E. coli lac operon
   6024..6045    -  protein_bind   CAP binding site: CAP binding activates transcription in the presence of cAMP. E. coli catabolite activator protein
   6058..6150    -  CDS            lacI (fragment): lac repressor; lacI; The lac repressor binds to the lac operator to inhibit transcription in E. coli. This inhibition can be relieved by adding lactose or isopropyl-β-D-thiogalactopyranoside (IPTG).
   6333..6921    -  rep_origin     ori: high-copy-number ColE1/pMB1/pBR322/pUC origin of replication
   7092..7952    -  CDS            AmpR: β-lactamase; bla; confers resistance to ampicillin, carbenicillin, and related antibiotics
   7953..8057    -  promoter       AmpR promoter: bla
   8152..8187    +  CDS            rop (fragment): Rop protein, which maintains plasmids at low copy number; rop
   8289..8388    +  misc_feature   bom (fragment): basis of mobility region from pBR322
   8394..8551    -  CDS            lacZα (fragment): LacZα fragment of β-galactosidase; lacZ fragment
   8559..8627    +  CDS            SUR7 (fragment): SUR7_YEAST - Experimental evidence at protein level: Swiss-Prot protein existence level 1. Involved in sporulation and affects the sphingolipid composition of the plasma membrane. Probably involved in endocytosis. From Saccharomyces cerevisiae (strain ATCC 204508 / S288c) (Baker's yeast).
   8889..10245   +  gene           kanMX: yeast selectable marker conferring kanamycin resistance (Wach et al., 1994)
  10528..10833   +  CDS            YFD2_YEAST: Protein uncertain: Swiss-Prot protein existence level 5. From Saccharomyces cerevisiae (strain ATCC 204508 / S288c) (Baker's yeast).
  10844..11071   +  CDS            ubiquitin: Saccharomyces cerevisiae ubiquitin
  11090..11650   +  CDS            Dhfr: DYR_MOUSE - Experimental evidence at protein level: Swiss-Prot protein existence level 1. Key enzyme in folate metabolism. Contributes to the de novo mitochondrial thymidylate biosynthesis pathway (PubMed:25980602). Catalyzes an essential reaction for de novo glycine and purine synthesis, and for DNA precursor synthesis (PubMed:25980602). Binds its own mRNA. From Mus musculus (Mouse).
  11666..12283   +  CDS            tetR: TETR2_ECOLX - Experimental evidence at protein level: Swiss-Prot protein existence level 1. TetR is the repressor of the tetracycline resistance element; its N-terminal region forms a helix-turn-helix structure and binds DNA. Binding of tetracycline to TetR reduces the repressor affinity for the tetracycline resistance gene (tetA) promoter operator sites. From Escherichia coli.
  12320..14473   +  CDS            TUP1: TUP1_YEAST - Also known as AAR1, AER2, AMM1, CYC9, FLK1, SFL2, UMR7. Experimental evidence at protein level: Swiss-Prot protein existence level 1. Acts as component of the CYC8-TUP1 corepressor complex which is involved in the repression of many genes in a wide variety of physiological processes including heme-regulated and catabolite repressed genes. May also be involved in the derepression of at least some target genes. The complex is recruited to target genes by interaction with DNA-bound transcriptional repressors, like MATALPHA2, MIG1, RFX1 and SKO1. The complex recruits histone deacetyla
