[The description below was written by a language model from this plasmid's Addgene catalogue record and pLannotate feature annotations shown in this document.]
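Description:
pIRHD-TetR-GAL80-Rho1-GAL4 is a yeast integration construct built by Gibson assembly on a pUC19 backbone. It is used to install version 2.2 of LowTempGAL, a low-temperature-inducible GAL regulatory system, in Saccharomyces cerevisiae. In E. coli it is maintained at high copy from the ColE1/pUC origin and selected with ampicillin through the AmpR (β-lactamase) gene. No yeast replication origin is annotated. Instead, the synthetic cassette is bounded by two GAL80 homology arms. The second arm is a GAL80 coding fragment, which suggests the payload is targeted to the GAL80 locus by homologous recombination. Yeast transformants are selected with the KanMX4 marker, which sits between Ashbya gossypii TEF1 promoter and terminator sequences.

The cassette carries three regulatory modules. The HAC1 promoter drives a ubiquitin (UBI4)–mouse DHFR(P66L) module fused to TetR, a nuclear localisation signal and the TUP1 corepressor, ending in the ABF1 terminator. The TEF2 promoter drives Rho1(C17R) fused to full-length GAL4, with the GAL4 terminator. A TEF1 promoter interrupted by tet operator sites reads into the GAL80 arm, so after integration GAL80 expression would come under control of the TetR-TUP1 repressor.

The record names the DHFR and Rho1 mutations but does not explain their roles. Ubiquitin–mutant DHFR fusions are a known temperature-sensitive degron design, and the layout is consistent with temperature-dependent stability of the fused regulators. On that reading, a temperature shift would change the balance between the activator GAL4 and its inhibitor GAL80, switching GAL promoter-driven genes on at low temperature. Small annotated fragments such as GYP5, SUR7, lacZα and lacI appear to be incidental flanking or backbone sequence.
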