Addgene plasmid #218274: pIRHD-TetR-GAL80-Rho1-GAL4
Purpose: Introduction of low-temperature-inducible GAL system, LowTempGAL v2.2
Depositing lab: Christopher Howard. Depositing organization: University of Queensland. Publication: LowTempGAL: a highly responsive low temperature-inducible GAL system in Saccharomyces cerevisiae. Lu Z, Shen Q, Bandari NC, Evans S, McDonnell L, Liu L, Jin W, Luna-Flores CH, Collier T, Talbo G, McCubbin T, Esquirol L, Myers C, Trau M, Dumsday G, Speight R, Howard CB, Vickers CE, Peng B. Nucleic Acids Res. 2024 May 29:gkae460. doi: 10.1093/nar/gkae460. PubMed 38808673.
Backbone
  Vector backbone: pUC19
  Vector type: Yeast Expression
Growth in bacteria
  Bacterial resistance: Ampicillin, 100 μg/mL
  Growth temperature: 37°C
  Growth strain: DH5alpha
  Copy number: High Copy
Gene/Insert
  Gene/Insert name: gal80Arm1-pAgTEF1>KanMX4>tAgTEF1-pHAC1>UBI4>>DHFRP66L-TetR>NLS>TUP1>tABF1-pTEF2>Rho1C17R>>GAL4>tGAL4-pTEF1(TetO)>GAL80Arm2
  Species: Synthetic
  Mutation: DHFR (P66L), Rho1 (C17R)
  Cloning method: Gibson Cloning
Terms and licenses: Academic/Nonprofit Terms; Industry Terms: Not Available to Industry
How to cite: pIRHD-TetR-GAL80-Rho1-GAL4 was a gift from Christopher Howard (Addgene plasmid # 218274 ; http://n2t.net/addgene:218274 ; RRID:Addgene_218274)
